>Addgene plasmid #33184 | pDMG9c | depositor partial sequence | sequence record 39303 | T23E1.1 3'UTR - LTA site: atacGaT
AATTGAGATCAAATTGTTCTTTTATATGTATGTACTGAAAACAATAAAGAATTTTTTGAAATTAAAAATT
TAAAGTCTTCACTCACACCCGCCTGGGAACCCCCTCTTCTAGCCCTGAAAACGCCTTAAATTGCACACGG
AGCAAGTAAGGAGTGGATGCCTTGTAGGCTTAGGCTCGGACTTAGGCCTAGGCTCAGGATTAGGTTTAGG
CTTAGGCTTAGACTGGGCGGGGGAAGAGAGCAAAAATAAGTTCCAGAAAATTCAAGAATTAAAAAAAGGA
AATAAGCCTCCTAATTAGGCGAGGAGGCTGGCGAGAGGCGAGTTTTCAATCCATAATATCCGTGTTAAGC
TATTTTTTTTTAATAAACTCTTCGAAAATATCTACTTTCCCTGCACCAGTTTTTCTCTTCCAAAATGTTC
CAAATATGTATTGTTGAGTGGCGTAAGCAAAACAAAGTCAAGTCTCTAGTGAATACGATCACACGCTCTT
CATTTTTTT
