>Addgene plasmid #33184 | pDMG9c | addgene partial sequence | sequence record 41337 | Rluc-F 5'-ccaggattcttttccaatgc-3'
GAATTTGTCAAAGTAAAAGGTCTTCATTTTTCGCAAGAAGATGCACCTGCATGAAATGGGAAAATATATC
AAATCGTTCGTTGAGCGAGTTCTCAAAAATGAACAATAATTCTAGGAGCTCTATACCGGTCTCGATATCA
CTACTAGTGTTCTAGAAATTGAGATCAAATTGTTCTTTTATATGTATGTACTGAAAACAATAAAGAATTT
TTTGAAATTAAAAATTTAAAGTCTTCACTCACACCCGCCTGGGAACCCCCTCTTCTAGCCCTGAAAACGC
CTTAAATTGCACACGGAGCAAGTAAGGAGTGGATGCCTTGTAGGCTTAGGCTCGGACTTAGGCCTAGGCT
CAGGATTAGGTTTAGGCTTAGGCTTAGACTGGGCGGGGGAAGAGAGCAAAAATAAGTTCCAGAAAATTCA
AGAATTAAAAAAAGGAAATAAGCCTCCTAATTAGGCGAGGAGGCTGGCGAGAGGCGAGTTTTCAATCCAT
AATATCCGTGTTAAGCTATTTTTTTTTAATAAACTCTTCGAAAATATCTACTTTCCCTGCACCAGTTTTT
CTCTTCCAAAATGTTCCAAATATGTATTGTTGAGTGGCGTAAGCAAAACAAAGTCAAGTCTCTAGTGAAT
ACGATCACACGCTCTTCATTTTTTTCGGCCGCTTCGAGCAGACATGATAAGATACATTGATGAGTTTGGA
CAAACCACAACTAGAATGCAGTGAAAAAAATGCTTTATTTGTGAAATTTGTGATGCTATTGCTTTATTTG
TAACCATTATAAGCTGCAATAAACAAGTTAACAACAACAATTGCATTCATTTTATGTTTCAGGTTCAGGG
GGAGGTGTGGGAAGGTTTTTTTAAAGCAAGTAAACCTCTACAAATGTGGTAAAATCGATAAGGATCCCAG
GTGGGCACTTTTCGGGGAAATGTGCGCGG
