[The description below was written by a language model from this plasmid's Addgene catalogue record.]
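Description:
pDMG9c is a mammalian luciferase reporter plasmid built on the pIS1 backbone (about 4.1 kb without insert). It is maintained in E. coli as a high-copy plasmid under ampicillin selection. The record provides no feature table, so the promoter driving the reporter, the polyadenylation signal, the replication origin and the type of luciferase encoded by the backbone are not stated.

The insert is the 3′ untranslated region of the C. elegans gene T23E1.1, cloned between XbaI and EagI sites that both remain intact. The luciferase coding sequence is supplied by the backbone and lies upstream of the insert, so the nematode 3′UTR becomes the 3′UTR of the reporter transcript. Although the catalogue lists luciferase as an N-terminal tag, this is a transcript-level reporter–UTR fusion rather than a protein fusion. Any post-transcriptional regulation acting through the UTR is therefore read out as a change in luciferase activity.

The UTR carries an engineered change in its microRNA target site, recorded as an "LTA site" variant. The record does not define this abbreviation. The associated study examined how weak seed-pairing stability and high target-site abundance limit the targeting proficiency of lsy-6 and other microRNAs. The altered site was therefore presumably designed to change which microRNA seed the UTR matches, so that it could be compared with the wild-type or other variant sites. Constructs of this kind are typically co-transfected into cultured mammalian cells with a microRNA and a normalisation reporter to quantify site-dependent repression. The record itself does not describe the assay design.
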