Addgene plasmid #33184: pDMG9c
Depositing lab: David Bartel. Depositing organization: Whitehead Institute for Biomedical Research. Publication: Weak seed-pairing stability and high target-site abundance decrease the proficiency of lsy-6 and other microRNAs. Garcia DM, Baek D, Shin C, Bell GW, Grimson A, Bartel DP. Nat Struct Mol Biol. 2011 Sep 11;18(10):1139-46. doi: 10.1038/nsmb.2115. PubMed 21909094.
Backbone
  Vector backbone: pIS1
  Backbone manufacturer: Addgene (#12179)
  Backbone size w/o insert (bp): 4085
  Vector type: Mammalian Expression, Luciferase
Growth in bacteria
  Bacterial resistance: Ampicillin, 100 μg/mL
  Growth temperature: 37°C
  Growth strain: DH5alpha
  Copy number: High Copy
Gene/Insert
  Gene/Insert name: T23E1.1 3'UTR
  Species: C. elegans (nematode)
  Mutation: LTA site: atacGaT
  GenBank ID: NM_067895.3
  Entrez Gene: T23E1.1 (a.k.a. T23E1.1)
  Tag / fusion protein: Luciferase (N terminal on backbone)
  Cloning method: Restriction Enzyme; 5′ cloning site XbaI (not destroyed); 3′ cloning site EagI (not destroyed)
  Sequencing primers: 5′ none; 3′ EBV Reverse
Terms and licenses: Academic/Nonprofit Terms; Industry Terms: Not Available to Industry
How to cite: pDMG9c was a gift from David Bartel (Addgene plasmid # 33184 ; http://n2t.net/addgene:33184 ; RRID:Addgene_33184)
